>Addgene plasmid #129061 | pSpdCas9-huTET1CD-T2A-mCherry(PX458)-SgmouseTSDR-9 | depositor full sequence | sequence record 247407 | pSpdCas9-huTET1CD-T2A-mCherry(PX458)-SgmouseTSDR-9 sequence 11407 bps
GAGGGCCTATTTCCCATGATTCCTTCATATTTGCATATACGATACAAGGCTGTTAGAGAGATAATTGGAA
TTAATTTGACTGTAAACACAAAGATATTAGTACAAAATACGTGACGTAGAAAGTAATAATTTCTTGGGTA
GTTTGCAGTTTTAAAATTATGTTTTAAAATGGACTATCATATGCTTACCGTAACTTGAAAGTATTTCGAT
TTCTTGGCTTTATATATCTTGTGGAAAGGACGAAACACCGTCATGGCGGCCGGATGCATTGTTTTAGAGC
TAGAAATAGCAAGTTAAAATAAGGCTAGTCCGTTATCAACTTGAAAAAGTGGCACCGAGTCGGTGCTTTT
TTGTTTTAGAGCTAGAAATAGCAAGTTAAAATAAGGCTAGTCCGTTTTTAGCGCGTGCGCCAATTCTGCA
GACAAATGGCTCTAGAGGTACCCGTTACATAACTTACGGTAAATGGCCCGCCTGGCTGACCGCCCAACGA
CCCCCGCCCATTGACGTCAATAGTAACGCCAATAGGGACTTTCCATTGACGTCAATGGGTGGAGTATTTA
CGGTAAACTGCCCACTTGGCAGTACATCAAGTGTATCATATGCCAAGTACGCCCCCTATTGACGTCAATG
ACGGTAAATGGCCCGCCTGGCATTGTGCCCAGTACATGACCTTATGGGACTTTCCTACTTGGCAGTACAT
CTACGTATTAGTCATCGCTATTACCATGGTCGAGGTGAGCCCCACGTTCTGCTTCACTCTCCCCATCTCC
CCCCCCTCCCCACCCCCAATTTTGTATTTATTTATTTTTTAATTATTTTGTGCAGCGATGGGGGCGGGGG
GGGGGGGGGGGCGCGCGCCAGGCGGGGCGGGGCGGGGCGAGGGGCGGGGCGGGGCGAGGCGGAGAGGTGC
GGCGGCAGCCAATCAGAGCGGCGCGCTCCGAAAGTTTCCTTTTATGGCGAGGCGGCGGCGGCGGCGGCCC
TATAAAAAGCGAAGCGCGCGGCGGGCGGGAGTCGCTGCGACGCTGCCTTCGCCCCGTGCCCCGCTCCGCC
GCCGCCTCGCGCCGCCCGCCCCGGCTCTGACTGACCGCGTTACTCCCACAGGTGAGCGGGCGGGACGGCC
CTTCTCCTCCGGGCTGTAATTAGCTGAGCAAGAGGTAAGGGTTTAAGGGATGGTTGGTTGGTGGGGTATT
AATGTTTAATTACCTGGAGCACCTGCCTGAAATCACTTTTTTTCAGGTTGGACCGGTGCCACCATGTACC
CATACGATGTTCCAGATTACGCTTCGCCGAAGAAAAAGCGCAAGGTCGAAGCGTCCGACAAGAAGTACAG
CATCGGCCTGGCCATCGGCACCAACTCTGTGGGCTGGGCCGTGATCACCGACGAGTACAAGGTGCCCAGC
AAGAAATTCAAGGTGCTGGGCAACACCGACCGGCACAGCATCAAGAAGAACCTGATCGGAGCCCTGCTGT
TCGACAGCGGCGAAACAGCCGAGGCCACCCGGCTGAAGAGAACCGCCAGAAGAAGATACACCAGACGGAA
GAACCGGATCTGCTATCTGCAAGAGATCTTCAGCAACGAGATGGCCAAGGTGGACGACAGCTTCTTCCAC
AGACTGGAAGAGTCCTTCCTGGTGGAAGAGGATAAGAAGCACGAGCGGCACCCCATCTTCGGCAACATCG
TGGACGAGGTGGCCTACCACGAGAAGTACCCCACCATCTACCACCTGAGAAAGAAACTGGTGGACAGCAC
CGACAAGGCCGACCTGCGGCTGATCTATCTGGCCCTGGCCCACATGATCAAGTTCCGGGGCCACTTCCTG
ATCGAGGGCGACCTGAACCCCGACAACAGCGACGTGGACAAGCTGTTCATCCAGCTGGTGCAGACCTACA
ACCAGCTGTTCGAGGAAAACCCCATCAACGCCAGCGGCGTGGACGCCAAGGCCATCCTGTCTGCCAGACT
GAGCAAGAGCAGACGGCTGGAAAATCTGATCGCCCAGCTGCCCGGCGAGAAGAAGAATGGCCTGTTCGGC
AACCTGATTGCCCTGAGCCTGGGCCTGACCCCCAACTTCAAGAGCAACTTCGACCTGGCCGAGGATGCCA
AACTGCAGCTGAGCAAGGACACCTACGACGACGACCTGGACAACCTGCTGGCCCAGATCGGCGACCAGTA
CGCCGACCTGTTTCTGGCCGCCAAGAACCTGTCCGACGCCATCCTGCTGAGCGACATCCTGAGAGTGAAC
ACCGAGATCACCAAGGCCCCCCTGAGCGCCTCTATGATCAAGAGATACGACGAGCACCACCAGGACCTGA
CCCTGCTGAAAGCTCTCGTGCGGCAGCAGCTGCCTGAGAAGTACAAAGAGATTTTCTTCGACCAGAGCAA
GAACGGCTACGCCGGCTACATTGACGGCGGAGCCAGCCAGGAAGAGTTCTACAAGTTCATCAAGCCCATC
CTGGAAAAGATGGACGGCACCGAGGAACTGCTCGTGAAGCTGAACAGAGAGGACCTGCTGCGGAAGCAGC
GGACCTTCGACAACGGCAGCATCCCCCACCAGATCCACCTGGGAGAGCTGCACGCCATTCTGCGGCGGCA
GGAAGATTTTTACCCATTCCTGAAGGACAACCGGGAAAAGATCGAGAAGATCCTGACCTTCCGCATCCCC
TACTACGTGGGCCCTCTGGCCAGGGGAAACAGCAGATTCGCCTGGATGACCAGAAAGAGCGAGGAAACCA
TCACCCCCTGGAACTTCGAGGAAGTGGTGGACAAGGGCGCTTCCGCCCAGAGCTTCATCGAGCGGATGAC
CAACTTCGATAAGAACCTGCCCAACGAGAAGGTGCTGCCCAAGCACAGCCTGCTGTACGAGTACTTCACC
GTGTATAACGAGCTGACCAAAGTGAAATACGTGACCGAGGGAATGAGAAAGCCCGCCTTCCTGAGCGGCG
AGCAGAAAAAGGCCATCGTGGACCTGCTGTTCAAGACCAACCGGAAAGTGACCGTGAAGCAGCTGAAAGA
GGACTACTTCAAGAAAATCGAGTGCTTCGACTCCGTGGAAATCTCCGGCGTGGAAGATCGGTTCAACGCC
TCCCTGGGCACATACCACGATCTGCTGAAAATTATCAAGGACAAGGACTTCCTGGACAATGAGGAAAACG
AGGACATTCTGGAAGATATCGTGCTGACCCTGACACTGTTTGAGGACAGAGAGATGATCGAGGAACGGCT
GAAAACCTATGCCCACCTGTTCGACGACAAAGTGATGAAGCAGCTGAAGCGGCGGAGATACACCGGCTGG
GGCAGGCTGAGCCGGAAGCTGATCAACGGCATCCGGGACAAGCAGTCCGGCAAGACAATCCTGGATTTCC
TGAAGTCCGACGGCTTCGCCAACAGAAACTTCATGCAGCTGATCCACGACGACAGCCTGACCTTTAAAGA
GGACATCCAGAAAGCCCAGGTGTCCGGCCAGGGCGATAGCCTGCACGAGCACATTGCCAATCTGGCCGGC
AGCCCCGCCATTAAGAAGGGCATCCTGCAGACAGTGAAGGTGGTGGACGAGCTCGTGAAAGTGATGGGCC
GGCACAAGCCCGAGAACATCGTGATCGAAATGGCCAGAGAGAACCAGACCACCCAGAAGGGACAGAAGAA
CAGCCGCGAGAGAATGAAGCGGATCGAAGAGGGCATCAAAGAGCTGGGCAGCCAGATCCTGAAAGAACAC
CCCGTGGAAAACACCCAGCTGCAGAACGAGAAGCTGTACCTGTACTACCTGCAGAATGGGCGGGATATGT
ACGTGGACCAGGAACTGGACATCAACCGGCTGTCCGACTACGATGTGGACGCCATCGTGCCTCAGAGCTT
TCTGAAGGACGACTCCATCGACAACAAGGTGCTGACCAGAAGCGACAAGAACCGGGGCAAGAGCGACAAC
GTGCCCTCCGAAGAGGTCGTGAAGAAGATGAAGAACTACTGGCGGCAGCTGCTGAACGCCAAGCTGATTA
CCCAGAGAAAGTTCGACAATCTGACCAAGGCCGAGAGAGGCGGCCTGAGCGAACTGGATAAGGCCGGCTT
CATCAAGAGACAGCTGGTGGAAACCCGGCAGATCACAAAGCACGTGGCACAGATCCTGGACTCCCGGATG
AACACTAAGTACGACGAGAATGACAAGCTGATCCGGGAAGTGAAAGTGATCACCCTGAAGTCCAAGCTGG
TGTCCGATTTCCGGAAGGATTTCCAGTTTTACAAAGTGCGCGAGATCAACAACTACCACCACGCCCACGA
CGCCTACCTGAACGCCGTCGTGGGAACCGCCCTGATCAAAAAGTACCCTAAGCTGGAAAGCGAGTTCGTG
TACGGCGACTACAAGGTGTACGACGTGCGGAAGATGATCGCCAAGAGCGAGCAGGAAATCGGCAAGGCTA
CCGCCAAGTACTTCTTCTACAGCAACATCATGAACTTTTTCAAGACCGAGATTACCCTGGCCAACGGCGA
GATCCGGAAGCGGCCTCTGATCGAGACAAACGGCGAAACCGGGGAGATCGTGTGGGATAAGGGCCGGGAT
TTTGCCACCGTGCGGAAAGTGCTGAGCATGCCCCAAGTGAATATCGTGAAAAAGACCGAGGTGCAGACAG
GCGGCTTCAGCAAAGAGTCTATCCTGCCCAAGAGGAACAGCGATAAGCTGATCGCCAGAAAGAAGGACTG
GGACCCTAAGAAGTACGGCGGCTTCGACAGCCCCACCGTGGCCTATTCTGTGCTGGTGGTGGCCAAAGTG
GAAAAGGGCAAGTCCAAGAAACTGAAGAGTGTGAAAGAGCTGCTGGGGATCACCATCATGGAAAGAAGCA
GCTTCGAGAAGAATCCCATCGACTTTCTGGAAGCCAAGGGCTACAAAGAAGTGAAAAAGGACCTGATCAT
CAAGCTGCCTAAGTACTCCCTGTTCGAGCTGGAAAACGGCCGGAAGAGAATGCTGGCCTCTGCCGGCGAA
CTGCAGAAGGGAAACGAACTGGCCCTGCCCTCCAAATATGTGAACTTCCTGTACCTGGCCAGCCACTATG
AGAAGCTGAAGGGCTCCCCCGAGGATAATGAGCAGAAACAGCTGTTTGTGGAACAGCACAAGCACTACCT
GGACGAGATCATCGAGCAGATCAGCGAGTTCTCCAAGAGAGTGATCCTGGCCGACGCTAATCTGGACAAA
GTGCTGTCCGCCTACAACAAGCACCGGGATAAGCCCATCAGAGAGCAGGCCGAGAATATCATCCACCTGT
TTACCCTGACCAATCTGGGAGCCCCTGCCGCCTTCAAGTACTTTGACACCACCATCGACCGGAAGAGGTA
CACCAGCACCAAAGAGGTGCTGGACGCCACCCTGATCCACCAGAGCATCACCGGCCTGTACGAGACACGG
ATCGACCTGTCTCAGCTGGGAGGCGACAAAAGGCCGGCGGCCACGAAAAAGGCCGGCCAGGGAGGAGGAT
CCCTGCCCACCTGCAGCTGTCTTGATCGAGTTATACAAAAAGACAAAGGCCCATATTATACACACCTTGG
GGCAGGACCAAGTGTTGCTGCTGTCAGGGAAATCATGGAGAATAGGTATGGTCAAAAAGGAAACGCAATA
AGGATAGAAATAGTAGTGTACACCGGTAAAGAAGGGAAAAGCTCTCATGGGTGTCCAATTGCTAAGTGGG
TTTTAAGAAGAAGCAGTGATGAAGAAAAAGTTCTTTGTTTGGTCCGGCAGCGTACAGGCCACCACTGTCC
AACTGCTGTGATGGTGGTGCTCATCATGGTGTGGGATGGCATCCCTCTTCCAATGGCCGACCGGCTATAC
ACAGAGCTCACAGAGAATCTAAAGTCATACAATGGGCACCCTACCGACAGAAGATGCACCCTCAATGAAA
ATCGTACCTGTACATGTCAAGGAATTGATCCAGAGACTTGTGGAGCTTCATTCTCTTTTGGCTGTTCATG
GAGTATGTACTTTAATGGCTGTAAGTTTGGTAGAAGCCCAAGCCCCAGAAGATTTAGAATTGATCCAAGC
TCTCCCTTACATGAAAAAAACCTTGAAGATAACTTACAGAGTTTGGCTACACGATTAGCTCCAATTTATA
AGCAGTATGCTCCAGTAGCTTACCAAAATCAGGTGGAATATGAAAATGTTGCCCGAGAATGTCGGCTTGG
CAGCAAGGAAGGTCGACCCTTCTCTGGGGTCACTGCTTGCCTGGACTTCTGTGCTCATCCCCACAGGGAC
ATTCACAACATGAATAATGGAAGCACTGTGGTTTGTACCTTAACTCGAGAAGATAACCGCTCTTTGGGTG
TTATTCCTCAAGATGAGCAGCTCCATGTGCTACCTCTTTATAAGCTTTCAGACACAGATGAGTTTGGCTC
CAAGGAAGGAATGGAAGCCAAGATCAAATCTGGGGCCATCGAGGTCCTGGCACCCCGCCGCAAAAAAAGA
ACGTGTTTCACTCAGCCTGTTCCCCGTTCTGGAAAGAAGAGGGCTGCGATGATGACAGAGGTTCTTGCAC
ATAAGATAAGGGCAGTGGAAAAGAAACCTATTCCCCGAATCAAGCGGAAGAATAACTCAACAACAACAAA
CAACAGTAAGCCTTCGTCACTGCCAACCTTAGGGAGTAACACTGAGACCGTGCAACCTGAAGTAAAAAGT
GAAACCGAACCCCATTTTATCTTAAAAAGTTCAGACAACACTAAAACTTATTCGCTGATGCCATCCGCTC
CTCACCCAGTGAAAGAGGCATCTCCAGGCTTCTCCTGGTCCCCGAAGACTGCTTCAGCCACACCAGCTCC
ACTGAAGAATGACGCAACAGCCTCATGCGGGTTTTCAGAAAGAAGCAGCACTCCCCACTGTACGATGCCT
TCGGGAAGACTCAGTGGTGCCAATGCTGCAGCTGCTGATGGCCCTGGCATTTCACAGCTTGGCGAAGTGG
CTCCTCTCCCCACCCTGTCTGCTCCTGTGATGGAGCCCCTCATTAATTCTGAGCCTTCCACTGGTGTGAC
TGAGCCGCTAACGCCTCATCAGCCAAACCACCAGCCCTCCTTCCTCACCTCTCCTCAAGACCTTGCCTCT
TCTCCAATGGAAGAAGATGAGCAGCATTCTGAAGCAGATGAGCCTCCATCAGACGAACCCCTATCTGATG
ACCCCCTGTCACCTGCTGAGGAGAAATTGCCCCACATTGATGAGTATTGGTCAGACAGTGAGCACATCTT
TTTGGATGCAAATATTGGTGGGGTGGCCATCGCACCTGCTCACGGCTCGGTTTTGATTGAGTGTGCCCGG
CGAGAGCTGCACGCTACCACTCCTGTTGAGCACCCCAACCGTAATCATCCAACCCGCCTCTCCCTTGTCT
TTTACCAGCACAAAAACCTAAATAAGCCCCAACATGGTTTTGAACTAAACAAGATTAAGTTTGAGGCTAA
AGAAGCTAAGAATAAGAAAATGAAGGCCTCAGAGCAAAAAGACCAGGCAGCTAATGAAGGTCCAGAACAG
TCCTCTGAAGTAAATGAATTGAACCAAATTCCTTCTCATAAAGCATTAACATTAACCCATGACAATGTTG
TCACCGTGTCCCCTTATGCTCTCACACACGTTGCGGGGCCCTATAACCATTGGGTCATGGCCGGCCAGGC
AAAAAAGAAAAAGGAATTCGGCAGTGGAGAGGGCAGAGGAAGTCTGCTAACATGCGGTGACGTCGAGGAG
AATCCTGGCCCAGTGAGCAAGGGCGAGGAGGATAACATGGCCATCATCAAGGAGTTCATGCGCTTCAAGG
TGCACATGGAGGGCTCCGTGAACGGCCACGAGTTCGAGATCGAGGGCGAGGGCGAGGGCCGCCCCTACGA
GGGCACCCAGACCGCCAAGCTGAAGGTGACCAAGGGTGGCCCCCTGCCCTTCGCCTGGGACATCCTGTCC
CCTCAGTTCATGTACGGCTCCAAGGCCTACGTGAAGCACCCCGCCGACATCCCCGACTACTTGAAGCTGT
CCTTCCCCGAGGGCTTCAAGTGGGAGCGCGTGATGAACTTCGAGGACGGCGGCGTGGTGACCGTGACCCA
GGACTCCTCCCTGCAGGACGGCGAGTTCATCTACAAGGTGAAGCTGCGCGGCACCAACTTCCCCTCCGAC
GGCCCCGTAATGCAGAAGAAAACCATGGGCTGGGAGGCCTCCTCCGAGCGGATGTACCCCGAGGACGGCG
CCCTGAAGGGCGAGATCAAGCAGAGGCTGAAGCTGAAGGACGGCGGCCACTACGACGCTGAGGTCAAGAC
CACCTACAAGGCCAAGAAGCCCGTGCAGCTGCCCGGCGCCTACAACGTCAACATCAAGTTGGACATCACC
TCCCACAACGAGGACTACACCATCGTGGAACAGTACGAACGCGCCGAGGGCCGCCACTCCACCGGCGGCA
TGGACGAGCTGTACAAGTAAGAATTCTAACTAGAGCTCGCTGATCAGCCTCGACTGTGCCTTCTAGTTGC
CAGCCATCTGTTGTTTGCCCCTCCCCCGTGCCTTCCTTGACCCTGGAAGGTGCCACTCCCACTGTCCTTT
CCTAATAAAATGAGGAAATTGCATCGCATTGTCTGAGTAGGTGTCATTCTATTCTGGGGGGTGGGGTGGG
GCAGGACAGCAAGGGGGAGGATTGGGAAGAGAATAGCAGGCATGCTGGGGAGCGGCCGCAGGAACCCCTA
GTGATGGAGTTGGCCACTCCCTCTCTGCGCGCTCGCTCGCTCACTGAGGCCGGGCGACCAAAGGTCGCCC
GACGCCCGGGCTTTGCCCGGGCGGCCTCAGTGAGCGAGCGAGCGCGCAGCTGCCTGCAGGGGCGCCTGAT
GCGGTATTTTCTCCTTACGCATCTGTGCGGTATTTCACACCGCATA
[142 nt withheld, positions 8867-9008]
C
[141 nt withheld, positions 9010-9150]
CCTTTGACGTTGGAGTCCACGTTCTTT
[37 nt withheld, positions 9178-9214]
ACCCTATCTCGGGCTATTCTTTTGATTTATAAGGGATTTTGCCGATTTCGGCCTATTGGTTAAAAAATGA
GCTGATTTAACAAAAATTTAACGCGAATTTTAACAAAATATTAACGTTTACAATTTTATGGTGCACTCTC
AGTACAATCTGCTCTGATGCCGCATAGTTAAGCCAGCCCCGACACCCGCCAACACCCGCTGACGCGCCCT
GACGGGCTTGTCTGCTCCCGGCATCCGCTTACAGACAAGCTGTGACCGTCTCCGGGAGCTGCATGTGTCA
GAGGTTTTCACCGTCATCACCGAAACGCGCGAGACGAAAGGGCCTCGTGATACGCCTATTTTTATAGGTT
AATGTCATGATAATAATGGTTTCTTAGACGTCAGGTGGCACTTTTCGGGGAAATGTGCGCGGAACCCCTA
TTTGTTTATTTTTCTAAATACATTCAAATATGTATCCGCTCATGAGACAATAACCCTGATAAATGCTTCA
ATAATATTGAAAAAGGAAGAGTATGAGTATTCAACATTTCCGTGTCGCCCTTATTCCCTTTTTTGCGGCA
TTTTGCCTTCCTGTTTTTGCTCACCCAGAAACGCTGGTGAAAGTAAAAGATGCTGAAGATCAGTTGGGTG
CACGAGTGGGTTACATCGAACTGGATCTCAACAGCGGTAAGATCCTTGAGAGTTTTCGCCCCGAAGAACG
TTTTCCAATGATGAGCACTTTTAAAGTTCTGCTATGTGGCGCGGTATTATCCCGTATTGACGCCGGGCAA
GAGCAACTCGGTCGCCGCATACACTATTCTCAGAATGACTTGGTTGAGTACTCACCAGTCACAGAAAAGC
ATCTTACGGATGGCATGACAGTAAGAGAATTATGCAGTGCTGCCATAACCATGAGTGATAACACTGCGGC
CAACTTACTTCTGACAACGATCGGAGGACCGAAGGAGCTAACCGCTTTTTTGCACAACATGGGGGATCAT
GTAACTCGCCTTGATCGTTGGGAACCGGAGCTGAATGAAGCCATACCAAACGACGAGCGTGACACCACGA
TGCCTGTAGCAATGGCAACAACGTTGCGCAAACTATTAACTGGCGAACTACTTACTCTAGCTTCCCGGCA
ACAATTAATAGACTGGATGGAGGCGGATAAAGTTGCAGGACCACTTCTGCGCTCGGCCCTTCCGGCTGGC
TGGTTTATTGCTGATAAATCTGGAGCCGGTGAGCGTGGAAGCCGCGGTATCATTGCAGCACTGGGGCCAG
ATGGTAAGCCCTCCCGTATCGTAGTTATCTACACGACGGGGAGTCAGGCAACTATGGATGAACGAAATAG
ACAGATCGCTGAGATAGGTGCCTCACTGATTAAGCATTGGTAACTGTCAGACCAAGTTTACTCATATATA
CTTTAGATTGATTTAAAACTTCATTTTTAATTTAAAAGGATCTAGGTGAAGATCCTTTTTGATAATCTCA
TGACCAAAATCCCTTAACGTGAGTTTTCGTTCCACTGAGCGTCAGACCCCGTAGAAAAGATCAAAGGATC
TTCTTGAGATCCTTTTTTTCTGCGCGTAATCTGCTGCTTGCAAACAAAAAAACCACCGCTACCAGCGGTG
GTTTGTTTGCCGGATCAAGAGCTACCAACTCTTTTTCCGAAGGTAACTGGCTTCAGCAGAGCGCAGATAC
CAAATACTGTCCTTCTAGTGTAGCCGTAGTTAGGCCACCACTTCAAGAACTCTGTAGCACCGCCTACATA
CCTCGCTCTGCTAATCCTGTTACCAGTGGCTGCTGCCAGTGGCGATAAGTCGTGTCTTACCGGGTTGGAC
TCAAGACGATAGTTACCGGATAAGGCGCAGCGGTCGGGCTGAACGGGGGGTTCGTGCACACAGCCCAGCT
TGGAGCGAACGACCTACACCGAACTGAGATACCTACAGCGTGAGCTATGAGAAAGCGCCACGCTTCCCGA
AGGGAGAAAGGCGGACAGGTATCCGGTAAGCGGCAGGGTCGGAACAGGAGAGCGCACGAGGGAGCTTCCA
GGGGGAAACGCCTGGTATCTTTATAGTCCTGTCGGGTTTCGCCACCTCTGACTTGAGCGTCGATTTTTGT
GATGCTCGTCAGGGGGGCGGAGCCTATGGAAAAACGCCAGCAACGCGGCCTTTTTACGGTTCCTGGCCTT
TTGCTGGCCTTTTGCTCACATGT
Features (pLannotate 1.2.2; 21 found; start..end, strand, type, name):
      1..241     +  promoter       U6 promoter: RNA polymerase III promoter for human U6 snRNA
    271..346     +  misc_RNA       gRNA scaffold: guide RNA scaffold for the Streptococcus pyogenes CRISPR/Cas9 system
    353..396     +  misc_RNA       gRNA scaffold (fragment): guide RNA scaffold for the Streptococcus pyogenes CRISPR/Cas9 system
    443..728     +  enhancer       CMV enhancer: human cytomegalovirus immediate early enhancer; contains an 18-bp deletion relative to the standard CMV enhancer
    730..1007    +  promoter       chicken β-actin promoter: No description available
   1008..1236    +  intron         hybrid intron: hybrid between chicken β-actin (CBA) and minute virus of mice (MMV) introns (Gray et al., 2011)
   1257..1284    +  CDS            3xHA (fragment): three tandem HA epitope tags
   1317..5417    +  CDS            Cas9: Cas9 (Csn1) endonuclease from the Streptococcus pyogenes Type II CRISPR/Cas system generates RNA-guided double strand breaks in DNA
   5418..5451    +  CDS            nucleoplasmin NLS (fragment): bipartite nuclear localization signal from nucleoplasmin
   5463..7616    +  CDS            TET1 (fragment): TET1_HUMAN - Also known as CXXC6, KIAA1676, LCX. Experimental evidence at protein level: Swiss-Prot protein existence level 1. Dioxygenase that catalyzes the conversion of the modified genomic base 5-methylcytosine (5mC) into 5-hydroxymethylcytosine (5hmC) and plays a key role in active DNA demethylation. Also mediates subsequent conversion of 5hmC into 5-formylcytosine (5fC), and conversion of 5fC to 5-carboxylcytosine (5caC). Conversion of 5mC into 5hmC, 5fC and 5caC probably constitutes the first step in cytosine demethylation. Methylation at the C5 position of cytosine bases is an epigenet
   7619..7643    +  CDS            nucleoplasmin NLS (fragment): bipartite nuclear localization signal from nucleoplasmin
   7713..8419    +  CDS            mCherry (fragment): monomeric derivative of DsRed fluorescent protein (Shaner et al., 2004) mammalian codon-optimized
   8454..8565    +  polyA_signal   bGH poly(A) signal: bovine growth hormone polyadenylation signal
   8670..8810    +  repeat_region  AAV2 ITR: inverted terminal repeat of adeno-associated virus serotype 2 inverted
   8815..8866    -  misc_feature   bom (fragment): basis of mobility region from pBR322
   8885..9265    +  rep_origin     M13 ori (sequence partly withheld): M13 bacteriophage origin of replication; arrow indicates direction of (+) strand synthesis
   9341..9390    -  misc_feature   bom (fragment): basis of mobility region from pBR322
   9492..9527    -  CDS            rop (fragment): Rop protein, which maintains plasmids at low copy number; rop
   9622..9726    +  promoter       AmpR promoter: bla
   9727..10587   +  CDS            AmpR: β-lactamase; bla; confers resistance to ampicillin, carbenicillin, and related antibiotics
  10758..11346   +  rep_origin     ori: high-copy-number ColE1/pMB1/pBR322/pUC origin of replication
