>Addgene plasmid #129061 | pSpdCas9-huTET1CD-T2A-mCherry(PX458)-SgmouseTSDR-9 | addgene full sequence | sequence record 256271 | Addgene NGS Result
GAGGGCCTATTTCCCATGATTCCTTCATATTTGCATATACGATACAAGGCTGTTAGAGAGATAATTGGAA
TTAATTTGACTGTAAACACAAAGATATTAGTACAAAATACGTGACGTAGAAAGTAATAATTTCTTGGGTA
GTTTGCAGTTTTAAAATTATGTTTTAAAATGGACTATCATATGCTTACCGTAACTTGAAAGTATTTCGAT
TTCTTGGCTTTATATATCTTGTGGAAAGGACGAAACACCGTCATGGCGGCCGGATGCATTGTTTTAGAGC
TAGAAATAGCAAGTTAAAATAAGGCTAGTCCGTTATCAACTTGAAAAAGTGGCACCGAGTCGGTGCTTTT
TTGTTTTAGAGCTAGAAATAGCAAGTTAAAATAAGGCTAGTCCGTTTTTAGCGCGTGCGCCAATTCTGCA
GACAAATGGCTCTAGAGGTACCCGTTACATAACTTACGGTAAATGGCCCGCCTGGCTGACCGCCCAACGA
CCCCCGCCCATTGACGTCAATAGTAACGCCAATAGGGACTTTCCATTGACGTCAATGGGTGGAGTATTTA
CGGTAAACTGCCCACTTGGCAGTACATCAAGTGTATCATATGCCAAGTACGCCCCCTATTGACGTCAATG
ACGGTAAATGGCCCGCCTGGCATTGTGCCCAGTACATGACCTTATGGGACTTTCCTACTTGGCAGTACAT
CTACGTATTAGTCATCGCTATTACCATGGTCGAGGTGAGCCCCACGTTCTGCTTCACTCTCCCCATCTCC
CCCCCCTCCCCACCCCCAATTTTGTATTTATTTATTTTTTAATTATTTTGTGCAGCGATGGGGGCGGGGG
GGGGGGGGGGGCGCGCGCCRGGSGGGGGGGGGGGGGGGGGGGGGGGGGGSGGGGSGRGGSGGRGRGGKGC
GGCGGCAGCCAATCAGAGCGGCGCGCTCCGAAAGTTTCCTTTTATGGCGAGGCGGCGGCGGCGGCGGCCC
TATAAAAAGCGAAGCGCGCGGCGGGCGGGAGTCGCTGCGCGCTGCCTTCGCCCCGTGCCCCGCTCCGCCG
CCGCCTCGCGCCGCCCGCCCCGGCTCTGACTGACCGCGTTACTCCCACAGGTGAGCGGGCGGGACGGCCC
TTCTCCTCCGGGCTGTAATTAGCTGAGCAAGAGGTAAGGGTTTAAGGGATGGTTGGTTGGTGGGGTATTA
ATGTTTAATTACCTGGAGCACCTGCCTGAAATCACTTTTTTTCAGGTTGGACCGGTGCCACCATGTACCC
ATACGATGTTCCAGATTACGCTTCGCCGAAGAAAAAGCGCAAGGTCGAAGCGTCCGACAAGAAGTACAGC
ATCGGCCTGGCCATCGGCACCAACTCTGTGGGCTGGGCCGTGATCACCGACGAGTACAAGGTGCCCAGCA
AGAAATTCAAGGTGCTGGGCAACACCGACCGGCACAGCATCAAGAAGAACCTGATCGGAGCCCTGCTGTT
CGACAGCGGCGAAACAGCCGAGGCCACCCGGCTGAAGAGAACCGCCAGAAGAAGATACACCAGACGGAAG
AACCGGATCTGCTATCTGCAAGAGATCTTCAGCAACGAGATGGCCAAGGTGGACGACAGCTTCTTCCACA
GACTGGAAGAGTCCTTCCTGGTGGAAGAGGATAAGAAGCACGAGCGGCACCCCATCTTCGGCAACATCGT
GGACGAGGTGGCCTACCACGAGAAGTACCCCACCATCTACCACCTGAGAAAGAAACTGGTGGACAGCACC
GACAAGGCCGACCTGCGGCTGATCTATCTGGCCCTGGCCCACATGATCAAGTTCCGGGGCCACTTCCTGA
TCGAGGGCGACCTGAACCCCGACAACAGCGACGTGGACAAGCTGTTCATCCAGCTGGTGCAGACCTACAA
CCAGCTGTTCGAGGAAAACCCCATCAACGCCAGCGGCGTGGACGCCAAGGCCATCCTGTCTGCCAGACTG
AGCAAGAGCAGACGGCTGGAAAATCTGATCGCCCAGCTGCCCGGCGAGAAGAAGAATGGCCTGTTCGGCA
ACCTGATTGCCCTGAGCCTGGGCCTGACCCCCAACTTCAAGAGCAACTTCGACCTGGCCGAGGATGCCAA
ACTGCAGCTGAGCAAGGACACCTACGACGACGACCTGGACAACCTGCTGGCCCAGATCGGCGACCAGTAC
GCCGACCTGTTTCTGGCCGCCAAGAACCTGTCCGACGCCATCCTGCTGAGCGACATCCTGAGAGTGAACA
CCGAGATCACCAAGGCCCCCCTGAGCGCCTCTATGATCAAGAGATACGACGAGCACCACCAGGACCTGAC
CCTGCTGAAAGCTCTCGTGCGGCAGCAGCTGCCTGAGAAGTACAAAGAGATTTTCTTCGACCAGAGCAAG
AACGGCTACGCCGGCTACATTGACGGCGGAGCCAGCCAGGAAGAGTTCTACAAGTTCATCAAGCCCATCC
TGGAAAAGATGGACGGCACCGAGGAACTGCTCGTGAAGCTGAACAGAGAGGACCTGCTGCGGAAGCAGCG
GACCTTCGACAACGGCAGCATCCCCCACCAGATCCACCTGGGAGAGCTGCACGCCATTCTGCGGCGGCAG
GAAGATTTTTACCCATTCCTGAAGGACAACCGGGAAAAGATCGAGAAGATCCTGACCTTCCGCATCCCCT
ACTACGTGGGCCCTCTGGCCAGGGGAAACAGCAGATTCGCCTGGATGACCAGAAAGAGCGAGGAAACCAT
CACCCCCTGGAACTTCGAGGAAGTGGTGGACAAGGGCGCTTCCGCCCAGAGCTTCATCGAGCGGATGACC
AACTTCGATAAGAACCTGCCCAACGAGAAGGTGCTGCCCAAGCACAGCCTGCTGTACGAGTACTTCACCG
TGTATAACGAGCTGACCAAAGTGAAATACGTGACCGAGGGAATGAGAAAGCCCGCCTTCCTGAGCGGCGA
GCAGAAAAAGGCCATCGTGGACCTGCTGTTCAAGACCAACCGGAAAGTGACCGTGAAGCAGCTGAAAGAG
GACTACTTCAAGAAAATCGAGTGCTTCGACTCCGTGGAAATCTCCGGCGTGGAAGATCGGTTCAACGCCT
CCCTGGGCACATACCACGATCTGCTGAAAATTATCAAGGACAAGGACTTCCTGGACAATGAGGAAAACGA
GGACATTCTGGAAGATATCGTGCTGACCCTGACACTGTTTGAGGACAGAGAGATGATCGAGGAACGGCTG
AAAACCTATGCCCACCTGTTCGACGACAAAGTGATGAAGCAGCTGAAGCGGCGGAGATACACCGGCTGGG
GCAGGCTGAGCCGGAAGCTGATCAACGGCATCCGGGACAAGCAGTCCGGCAAGACAATCCTGGATTTCCT
GAAGTCCGACGGCTTCGCCAACAGAAACTTCATGCAGCTGATCCACGACGACAGCCTGACCTTTAAAGAG
GACATCCAGAAAGCCCAGGTGTCCGGCCAGGGCGATAGCCTGCACGAGCACATTGCCAATCTGGCCGGCA
GCCCCGCCATTAAGAAGGGCATCCTGCAGACAGTGAAGGTGGTGGACGAGCTCGTGAAAGTGATGGGCCG
GCACAAGCCCGAGAACATCGTGATCGAAATGGCCAGAGAGAACCAGACCACCCAGAAGGGACAGAAGAAC
AGCCGCGAGAGAATGAAGCGGATCGAAGAGGGCATCAAAGAGCTGGGCAGCCAGATCCTGAAAGAACACC
CCGTGGAAAACACCCAGCTGCAGAACGAGAAGCTGTACCTGTACTACCTGCAGAATGGGCGGGATATGTA
CGTGGACCAGGAACTGGACATCAACCGGCTGTCCGACTACGATGTGGACGCCATCGTGCCTCAGAGCTTT
CTGAAGGACGACTCCATCGACAACAAGGTGCTGACCAGAAGCGACAAGAACCGGGGCAAGAGCGACAACG
TGCCCTCCGAAGAGGTCGTGAAGAAGATGAAGAACTACTGGCGGCAGCTGCTGAACGCCAAGCTGATTAC
CCAGAGAAAGTTCGACAATCTGACCAAGGCCGAGAGAGGCGGCCTGAGCGAACTGGATAAGGCCGGCTTC
ATCAAGAGACAGCTGGTGGAAACCCGGCAGATCACAAAGCACGTGGCACAGATCCTGGACTCCCGGATGA
ACACTAAGTACGACGAGAATGACAAGCTGATCCGGGAAGTGAAAGTGATCACCCTGAAGTCCAAGCTGGT
GTCCGATTTCCGGAAGGATTTCCAGTTTTACAAAGTGCGCGAGATCAACAACTACCACCACGCCCACGAC
GCCTACCTGAACGCCGTCGTGGGAACCGCCCTGATCAAAAAGTACCCTAAGCTGGAAAGCGAGTTCGTGT
ACGGCGACTACAAGGTGTACGACGTGCGGAAGATGATCGCCAAGAGCGAGCAGGAAATCGGCAAGGCTAC
CGCCAAGTACTTCTTCTACAGCAACATCATGAACTTTTTCAAGACCGAGATTACCCTGGCCAACGGCGAG
ATCCGGAAGCGGCCTCTGATCGAGACAAACGGCGAAACCGGGGAGATCGTGTGGGATAAGGGCCGGGATT
TTGCCACCGTGCGGAAAGTGCTGAGCATGCCCCAAGTGAATATCGTGAAAAAGACCGAGGTGCAGACAGG
CGGCTTCAGCAAAGAGTCTATCCTGCCCAAGAGGAACAGCGATAAGCTGATCGCCAGAAAGAAGGACTGG
GACCCTAAGAAGTACGGCGGCTTCGACAGCCCCACCGTGGCCTATTCTGTGCTGGTGGTGGCCAAAGTGG
AAAAGGGCAAGTCCAAGAAACTGAAGAGTGTGAAAGAGCTGCTGGGGATCACCATCATGGAAAGAAGCAG
CTTCGAGAAGAATCCCATCGACTTTCTGGAAGCCAAGGGCTACAAAGAAGTGAAAAAGGACCTGATCATC
AAGCTGCCTAAGTACTCCCTGTTCGAGCTGGAAAACGGCCGGAAGAGAATGCTGGCCTCTGCCGGCGAAC
TGCAGAAGGGAAACGAACTGGCCCTGCCCTCCAAATATGTGAACTTCCTGTACCTGGCCAGCCACTATGA
GAAGCTGAAGGGCTCCCCCGAGGATAATGAGCAGAAACAGCTGTTTGTGGAACAGCACAAGCACTACCTG
GACGAGATCATCGAGCAGATCAGCGAGTTCTCCAAGAGAGTGATCCTGGCCGACGCTAATCTGGACAAAG
TGCTGTCCGCCTACAACAAGCACCGGGATAAGCCCATCAGAGAGCAGGCCGAGAATATCATCCACCTGTT
TACCCTGACCAATCTGGGAGCCCCTGCCGCCTTCAAGTACTTTGACACCACCATCGACCGGAAGAGGTAC
ACCAGCACCAAAGAGGTGCTGGACGCCACCCTGATCCACCAGAGCATCACCGGCCTGTACGAGACACGGA
TCGACCTGTCTCAGCTGGGAGGCGACAAAAGGCCGGCGGCCACGAAAAAGGCCGGCCAGGGAGGAGGATC
CCTGCCCACCTGCAGCTGTCTTGATCGAGTTATACAAAAAGACAAAGGCCCATATTATACACACCTTGGG
GCAGGACCAAGTGTTGCTGCTGTCAGGGAAATCATGGAGAATAGGTATGGTCAAAAAGGAAACGCAATAA
GGATAGAAATAGTAGTGTACACCGGTAAAGAAGGGAAAAGCTCTCATGGGTGTCCAATTGCTAAGTGGGT
TTTAAGAAGAAGCAGTGATGAAGAAAAAGTTCTTTGTTTGGTCCGGCAGCGTACAGGCCACCACTGTCCA
ACTGCTGTGATGGTGGTGCTCATCATGGTGTGGGATGGCATCCCTCTTCCAATGGCCGACCGGCTATACA
CAGAGCTCACAGAGAATCTAAAGTCATACAATGGGCACCCTACCGACAGAAGATGCACCCTCAATGAAAA
TCGTACCTGTACATGTCAAGGAATTGATCCAGAGACTTGTGGAGCTTCATTCTCTTTTGGCTGTTCATGG
AGTATGTACTTTAATGGCTGTAAGTTTGGTAGAAGCCCAAGCCCCAGAAGATTTAGAATTGATCCAAGCT
CTCCCTTACATGAAAAAAACCTTGAAGATAACTTACAGAGTTTGGCTACACGATTAGCTCCAATTTATAA
GCAGTATGCTCCAGTAGCTTACCAAAATCAGGTGGAATATGAAAATGTTGCCCGAGAATGTCGGCTTGGC
AGCAAGGAAGGTCGACCCTTCTCTGGGGTCACTGCTTGCCTGGACTTCTGTGCTCATCCCCACAGGGACA
TTCACAACATGAATAATGGAAGCACTGTGGTTTGTACCTTAACTCGAGAAGATAACCGCTCTTTGGGTGT
TATTCCTCAAGATGAGCAGCTCCATGTGCTACCTCTTTATAAGCTTTCAGACACAGATGAGTTTGGCTCC
AAGGAAGGAATGGAAGCCAAGATCAAATCTGGGGCCATCGAGGTCCTGGCACCCCGCCGCAAAAAAAGAA
CGTGTTTCACTCAGCCTGTTCCCCGTTCTGGAAAGAAGAGGGCTGCGATGATGACAGAGGTTCTTGCACA
TAAGATAAGGGCAGTGGAAAAGAAACCTATTCCCCGAATCAAGCGGAAGAATAACTCAACAACAACAAAC
AACAGTAAGCCTTCGTCACTGCCAACCTTAGGGAGTAACACTGAGACCGTGCAACCTGAAGTAAAAAGTG
AAACCGAACCCCATTTTATCTTAAAAAGTTCAGACAACACTAAAACTTATTCGCTGATGCCATCCGCTCC
TCACCCAGTGAAAGAGGCATCTCCAGGCTTCTCCTGGTCCCCGAAGACTGCTTCAGCCACACCAGCTCCA
CTGAAGAATGACGCAACAGCCTCATGCGGGTTTTCAGAAAGAAGCAGCACTCCCCACTGTACGATGCCTT
CGGGAAGACTCAGTGGTGCCAATGCTGCAGCTGCTGATGGCCCTGGCATTTCACAGCTTGGCGAAGTGGC
TCCTCTCCCCACCCTGTCTGCTCCTGTGATGGAGCCCCTCATTAATTCTGAGCCTTCCACTGGTGTGACT
GAGCCGCTAACGCCTCATCAGCCAAACCACCAGCCCTCCTTCCTCACCTCTCCTCAAGACCTTGCCTCTT
CTCCAATGGAAGAAGATGAGCAGCATTCTGAAGCAGATGAGCCTCCATCAGACGAACCCCTATCTGATGA
CCCCCTGTCACCTGCTGAGGAGAAATTGCCCCACATTGATGAGTATTGGTCAGACAGTGAGCACATCTTT
TTGGATGCAAATATTGGTGGGGTGGCCATCGCACCTGCTCACGGCTCGGTTTTGATTGAGTGTGCCCGGC
GAGAGCTGCACGCTACCACTCCTGTTGAGCACCCCAACCGTAATCATCCAACCCGCCTCTCCCTTGTCTT
TTACCAGCACAAAAACCTAAATAAGCCCCAACATGGTTTTGAACTAAACAAGATTAAGTTTGAGGCTAAA
GAAGCTAAGAATAAGAAAATGAAGGCCTCAGAGCAAAAAGACCAGGCAGCTAATGAAGGTCCAGAACAGT
CCTCTGAAGTAAATGAATTGAACCAAATTCCTTCTCATAAAGCATTAACATTAACCCATGACAATGTTGT
CACCGTGTCCCCTTATGCTCTCACACACGTTGCGGGGCCCTATAACCATTGGGTCATGGCCGGCCAGGCA
AAAAAGAAAAAGGAATTCGGCAGTGGAGAGGGCAGAGGAAGTCTGCTAACATGCGGTGACGTCGAGGAGA
ATCCTGGCCCAGTGAGCAAGGGCGAGGAGGATAACATGGCCATCATCAAGGAGTTCATGCGCTTCAAGGT
GCACATGGAGGGCTCCGTGAACGGCCACGAGTTCGAGATCGAGGGCGAGGGCGAGGGCCGCCCCTACGAG
GGCACCCAGACCGCCAAGCTGAAGGTGACCAAGGGTGGCCCCCTGCCCTTCGCCTGGGACATCCTGTCCC
CTCAGTTCATGTACGGCTCCAAGGCCTACGTGAAGCACCCCGCCGACATCCCCGACTACTTGAAGCTGTC
CTTCCCCGAGGGCTTCAAGTGGGAGCGCGTGATGAACTTCGAGGACGGCGGCGTGGTGACCGTGACCCAG
GACTCCTCCCTGCAGGACGGCGAGTTCATCTACAAGGTGAAGCTGCGCGGCACCAACTTCCCCTCCGACG
GCCCCGTAATGCAGAAGAAAACCATGGGCTGGGAGGCCTCCTCCGAGCGGATGTACCCCGAGGACGGCGC
CCTGAAGGGCGAGATCAAGCAGAGGCTGAAGCTGAAGGACGGCGGCCACTACGACGCTGAGGTCAAGACC
ACCTACAAGGCCAAGAAGCCCGTGCAGCTGCCCGGCGCCTACAACGTCAACATCAAGTTGGACATCACCT
CCCACAACGAGGACTACACCATCGTGGAACAGTACGAACGCGCCGAGGGCCGCCACTCCACCGGCGGCAT
GGACGAGCTGTACAAGTAAGAATTCTAACTAGAGCTCGCTGATCAGCCTCGACTGTGCCTTCTAGTTGCC
AGCCATCTGTTGTTTGCCCCTCCCCCGTGCCTTCCTTGACCCTGGAAGGTGCCACTCCCACTGTCCTTTC
CTAATAAAATGAGGAAATTGCATCGCATTGTCTGAGTAGGTGTCATTCTATTCTGGGGGGTGGGGTGGGG
CAGGACAGCAAGGGGGAGGATTGGGAAGAGAATAGCAGGCATGCTGGGGAGCGGCCGCAGGAACCCCTAG
TGATGGAGTTGGCCACTCCCTCTCTGCGCGCTCGCTCGCTCACTGAGGCCGGGCGACCAAAGGTCGCCCG
ACGCCCGGGCTTTGCCCGGGCGGCCTCAGTGAGCGAGCGAGCGCGCAGCTGCCTGCAGGGGCGCCTGATG
CGGTATTTTCTCCTTACGCATCTGTGCGGTATTTCACACCGCATA
[95 nt withheld, positions 8866-8960]
T
[46 nt withheld, positions 8962-9007]
C
[141 nt withheld, positions 9009-9149]
CCTTTGACGTTGGAGTCCACGTTCTTT
[37 nt withheld, positions 9177-9213]
ACTCTATCTCGGGCTATTCTTTTGATTTATAAGGGATTTTGCCGATTTCGGTCTATTGGTTAAAAAATGA
GCTGATTTAACAAAAATTTAACGCGAATTTTAACAAAATATTAACGTTTACAATTTTATGGTGCACTCTC
AGTACAATCTGCTCTGATGCCGCATAGTTAAGCCAGCCCCGACACCCGCCAACACCCGCTGACGCGCCCT
GACGGGCTTGTCTGCTCCCGGCATCCGCTTACAGACAAGCTGTGACCGTCTCCGGGAGCTGCATGTGTCA
GAGGTTTTCACCGTCATCACCGAAACGCGCGAGACGAAAGGGCCTCGTGATACGCCTATTTTTATAGGTT
AATGTCATGATAATAATGGTTTCTTAGACGTCAGGTGGCACTTTTCGGGGAAATGTGCGCGGAACCCCTA
TTTGTTTATTTTTCTAAATACATTCAAATATGTATCCGCTCATGAGACAATAACCCTGATAAATGCTTCA
ATAATATTGAAAAAGGAAGAGTATGAGTATTCAACATTTCCGTGTCGCCCTTATTCCCTTTTTTGCGGCA
TTTTGCCTTCCTGTTTTTGCTCACCCAGAAACGCTGGTGAAAGTAAAAGATGCTGAAGATCAGTTGGGTG
CACGAGTGGGTTACATCGAACTGGATCTCAACAGCGGTAAGATCCTTGAGAGTTTTCGCCCCGAAGAACG
TTTTCCAATGATGAGCACTTTTAAAGTTCTGCTATGTGGCGCGGTATTATCCCGTATTGACGCCGGGCAA
GAGCAACTCGGTCGCCGCATACACTATTCTCAGAATGACTTGGTTGAGTACTCACCAGTCACAGAAAAGC
ATCTTACGGATGGCATGACAGTAAGAGAATTATGCAGTGCTGCCATAACCATGAGTGATAACACTGCGGC
CAACTTACTTCTGACAACGATCGGAGGACCGAAGGAGCTAACCGCTTTTTTGCACAACATGGGGGATCAT
GTAACTCGCCTTGATCGTTGGGAACCGGAGCTGAATGAAGCCATACCAAACGACGAGCGTGACACCACGA
TGCCTGTAGCAATGGCAACAACGTTGCGCAAACTATTAACTGGCGAACTACTTACTCTAGCTTCCCGGCA
ACAATTAATAGACTGGATGGAGGCGGATAAAGTTGCAGGACCACTTCTGCGCTCGGCCCTTCCGGCTGGC
TGGTTTATTGCTGATAAATCTGGAGCCGGTGAGCGTGGAAGCCGCGGTATCATTGCAGCACTGGGGCCAG
ATGGTAAGCCCTCCCGTATCGTAGTTATCTACACGACGGGGAGTCAGGCAACTATGGATGAACGAAATAG
ACAGATCGCTGAGATAGGTGCCTCACTGATTAAGCATTGGTAACTGTCAGACCAAGTTTACTCATATATA
CTTTAGATTGATTTAAAACTTCATTTTTAATTTAAAAGGATCTAGGTGAAGATCCTTTTTGATAATCTCA
TGACCAAAATCCCTTAACGTGAGTTTTCGTTCCACTGAGCGTCAGACCCCGTAGAAAAGATCAAAGGATC
TTCTTGAGATCCTTTTTTTCTGCGCGTAATCTGCTGCTTGCAAACAAAAAAACCACCGCTACCAGCGGTG
GTTTGTTTGCCGGATCAAGAGCTACCAACTCTTTTTCCGAAGGTAACTGGCTTCAGCAGAGCGCAGATAC
CAAATACTGTTCTTCTAGTGTAGCCGTAGTTAGGCCACCACTTCAAGAACTCTGTAGCACCGCCTACATA
CCTCGCTCTGCTAATCCTGTTACCAGTGGCTGCTGCCAGTGGCGATAAGTCGTGTCTTACCGGGTTGGAC
TCAAGACGATAGTTACCGGATAAGGCGCAGCGGTCGGGCTGAACGGGGGGTTCGTGCACACAGCCCAGCT
TGGAGCGAACGACCTACACCGAACTGAGATACCTACAGCGTGAGCTATGAGAAAGCGCCACGCTTCCCGA
AGGGAGAAAGGCGGACAGGTATCCGGTAAGCGGCAGGGTCGGAACAGGAGAGCGCACGAGGGAGCTTCCA
GGGGGAAACGCCTGGTATCTTTATAGTCCTGTCGGGTTTCGCCACCTCTGACTTGAGCGTCGATTTTTGT
GATGCTCGTCAGGGGGGCGGAGCCTATGGAAAAACGCCAGCAACGCGGCCTTTTTACGGTTCCTGGCCTT
TTGCTGGCCTTTTGCTCACATGT
Features (pLannotate 1.2.2; 20 found; start..end, strand, type, name):
      1..241     +  promoter       U6 promoter: RNA polymerase III promoter for human U6 snRNA
    271..346     +  misc_RNA       gRNA scaffold: guide RNA scaffold for the Streptococcus pyogenes CRISPR/Cas9 system
    353..396     +  misc_RNA       gRNA scaffold (fragment): guide RNA scaffold for the Streptococcus pyogenes CRISPR/Cas9 system
    443..728     +  enhancer       CMV enhancer: human cytomegalovirus immediate early enhancer; contains an 18-bp deletion relative to the standard CMV enhancer
   1008..1235    +  intron         hybrid intron: hybrid between chicken β-actin (CBA) and minute virus of mice (MMV) introns (Gray et al., 2011)
   1256..1283    +  CDS            3xHA (fragment): three tandem HA epitope tags
   1316..5416    +  CDS            Cas9: Cas9 (Csn1) endonuclease from the Streptococcus pyogenes Type II CRISPR/Cas system generates RNA-guided double strand breaks in DNA
   5417..5450    +  CDS            nucleoplasmin NLS (fragment): bipartite nuclear localization signal from nucleoplasmin
   5462..7615    +  CDS            TET1 (fragment): TET1_HUMAN - Also known as CXXC6, KIAA1676, LCX. Experimental evidence at protein level: Swiss-Prot protein existence level 1. Dioxygenase that catalyzes the conversion of the modified genomic base 5-methylcytosine (5mC) into 5-hydroxymethylcytosine (5hmC) and plays a key role in active DNA demethylation. Also mediates subsequent conversion of 5hmC into 5-formylcytosine (5fC), and conversion of 5fC to 5-carboxylcytosine (5caC). Conversion of 5mC into 5hmC, 5fC and 5caC probably constitutes the first step in cytosine demethylation. Methylation at the C5 position of cytosine bases is an epigenet
   7618..7642    +  CDS            nucleoplasmin NLS (fragment): bipartite nuclear localization signal from nucleoplasmin
   7712..8418    +  CDS            mCherry (fragment): monomeric derivative of DsRed fluorescent protein (Shaner et al., 2004) mammalian codon-optimized
   8453..8564    +  polyA_signal   bGH poly(A) signal: bovine growth hormone polyadenylation signal
   8669..8809    +  repeat_region  AAV2 ITR: inverted terminal repeat of adeno-associated virus serotype 2 inverted
   8814..8865    -  misc_feature   bom (fragment): basis of mobility region from pBR322
   8884..9339    +  rep_origin     f1 ori (sequence partly withheld): f1 bacteriophage origin of replication; arrow indicates direction of (+) strand synthesis
   9340..9389    -  misc_feature   bom (fragment): basis of mobility region from pBR322
   9491..9526    -  CDS            rop (fragment): Rop protein, which maintains plasmids at low copy number; rop
   9621..9725    +  promoter       AmpR promoter: bla
   9726..10586   +  CDS            AmpR: β-lactamase; bla; confers resistance to ampicillin, carbenicillin, and related antibiotics
  10757..11345   +  rep_origin     ori: high-copy-number ColE1/pMB1/pBR322/pUC origin of replication
