[The description below was written by a language model from this plasmid's Addgene catalogue record and pLannotate feature annotations shown in this document.]
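Description:
pSpdCas9-huTET1CD-T2A-mCherry(PX458)-SgmouseTSDR-9 is a mammalian expression plasmid of about 11.4 kb, built on the PX458 all-in-one CRISPR backbone, for targeted DNA demethylation. It is propagated in E. coli through a high-copy ColE1/pUC-type origin with ampicillin selection (AmpR with its bla promoter). It also retains a filamentous phage origin, annotated as f1 in one sequence record and M13 in the other. A single AAV2 ITR remnant sits downstream of the expression cassette; one ITR alone does not make this an AAV packaging vector. The two sequence records, from the depositor and from repository sequencing, differ by one nucleotide in length and carry essentially the same annotations.

The plasmid holds two transcription units. A human U6 Pol III promoter drives a single guide RNA, made of a spacer (sgRNA9) directed at the mouse TSDR fused to the S. pyogenes gRNA scaffold. The associated publication concerns the FOXP3 TSDR. Downstream, the CBh hybrid promoter (CMV enhancer, chicken β-actin promoter and hybrid intron) expresses a fusion protein that begins with an N-terminal HA tag and NLS. Next comes catalytically dead Cas9 (D10A, H840A), followed by the catalytic domain of human TET1, with nucleoplasmin NLS fragments flanking the TET1 portion. TET1 oxidises 5-methylcytosine to 5-hydroxymethylcytosine and further products, which initiates active demethylation at the site where the guide places dCas9. A T2A peptide then separates mCherry, so transfected cells can be identified or sorted by red fluorescence, and a bGH polyadenylation signal ends the transcript. The catalogue promoter field mentions EGFP, but the construct name and both feature tables show mCherry as the reporter.
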