Addgene plasmid #129061: pSpdCas9-huTET1CD-T2A-mCherry(PX458)-SgmouseTSDR-9
Purpose: targeted DNA demethylation_mouse_TSDR, expression of dCas9-huTET1CD-T2A-mCherry and sgRNA9 targeting mouse TSDR
Depositing lab: Julia K Polansky. Depositing organization: Charite Universitaetsmedizin Berlin. Publication: Targeted De-Methylation of the FOXP3-TSDR Is Sufficient to Induce Physiological FOXP3 Expression but Not a Functional Treg Phenotype. Kressler C, Gasparoni G, Nordstrom K, Hamo D, Salhab A, Dimitropoulos C, Tierling S, Reinke P, Volk HD, Walter J, Hamann A, Polansky JK. Front Immunol. 2021 Jan 7;11:609891. doi: 10.3389/fimmu.2020.609891. eCollection 2020. PubMed 33488615.
Backbone
  Vector backbone: PX458
  Backbone manufacturer: Feng Zhang (Addgene plasmid # 48138)
  Vector type: Mammalian Expression
Growth in bacteria
  Bacterial resistance: Ampicillin, 100 μg/mL
  Growth temperature: 37°C
  Growth strain: DH5alpha
  Copy number: Unknown
Gene/Insert
  Gene/Insert name: dCas9-huTET1CD, SgRNA9 (mouseTSDR) (alt name: dCas9-huTET1CD-T2A-mCherry)
  gRNA/shRNA sequence: TCATGGCGGCCGGATGCATT
  Species: Synthetic
  Mutation: dCas9 (D10A;H840A)
  Promoter: CbH (for dCas9-huTET1CD-T2A-EGFP) U6 (for sgRNA)
  Tag / fusion protein: HA-Tag, NLS (N terminal on insert); T2A-mCherry (C terminal on backbone)
  Cloning method: Restriction Enzyme; 5′ cloning site Unknown (unknown if destroyed); 3′ cloning site Unknown (unknown if destroyed)
  Sequencing primers: 5′ SgRNA-cloning-site: hU6-F (GAGGGCCTATTTCCCATGATT)
Resource information
  A portion of this plasmid was derived from a plasmid made by: mCherry (BbsI removed) from Nicola Patron (Addgene plasmid # 50316); HA tag-NLS-dCas9 from Rudolf Jaenisch (Addgene plasmid # 48223); huTET1CD from Keith Joung (Addgene plasmid # 49236)
Terms and licenses: Academic/Nonprofit Terms; Industry Terms: Not Available to Industry
How to cite: pSpdCas9-huTET1CD-T2A-mCherry(PX458)-SgmouseTSDR-9 was a gift from Julia K Polansky (Addgene plasmid # 129061 ; http://n2t.net/addgene:129061 ; RRID:Addgene_129061)
